Addgene plasmid #241213: pMC-dest-BsaI-cmlc2:mCherry
Purpose: (Empty Backbone)
Depositing lab: Junsu Kang. Depositing organization: University of Wisconsin, Madison. Publication: Advancing knock-in approaches for robust genome editing in zebrafish. Rodriguez-Parks A, Beezley EG, Manna S, Silaban I, Almutawa SI, Cao S, Ahmed H, Guyer M, Baker S, Richards MP, Kang J. Biol Open. 2026 Feb 2:bio.062472. doi: 10.1242/bio.062472. PubMed 41630603.
Backbone
  Vector backbone: pMC BESPX- MCS2
  Vector type: Minicircle Cloning Vector
Growth in bacteria
  Bacterial resistance: Kanamycin, 50 μg/mL
  Growth temperature: 37°C
  Growth strain: DH5alpha
  Copy number: Unknown
Gene/Insert
  Gene/Insert name: None
  Mutation: TCGC linker
Terms and licenses: Academic/Nonprofit Terms; Industry Terms: Not Available to Industry
How to cite: pMC-dest-BsaI-cmlc2:mCherry was a gift from Junsu Kang (Addgene plasmid # 241213 ; http://n2t.net/addgene:241213 ; RRID:Addgene_241213)
