[The description below was written by a language model from this plasmid's Addgene catalogue record and pLannotate feature annotations shown in this document.]
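Description:
pMC-dest-BsaI-cmlc2:mCherry is an empty minicircle parental (destination) vector built on the pMC BESPX-MCS2 backbone, deposited in connection with work on knock-in genome editing in zebrafish. It is propagated in E. coli through a high-copy ColE1/pUC-type origin and selected with kanamycin through the Tn5-derived NeoR/KanR gene. The bacterial portion also carries rrnB T1 and T2 terminators, a bom region, and small annotated remnants of rop, araC, tnpA and the AmpR promoter, which are probably leftovers of backbone construction rather than functional units.

The defining elements are the φC31 integrase attB and attP sites. In minicircle systems, recombination between these sites separates the eukaryotic cassette from the origin and resistance marker, yielding a small circular DNA free of bacterial backbone. In the feature table, the segment between attB and attP contains an mCherry coding sequence on the reverse strand with an SV40 polyadenylation signal lying beside its 3' end. About 1.6 kb of unannotated sequence lies upstream of mCherry. From the construct name, this region presumably holds the cmlc2 (cardiac myosin light chain) promoter, commonly used as a heart-specific red transgenesis marker in zebrafish, though the annotation does not confirm it.

No insert is recorded. The name indicates BsaI sites for Golden Gate-style insertion of donor fragments, and the record notes a "TCGC linker" modification, but neither is located in the feature table. The very short capTEV, T7 and SNR52 promoter fragments are probably incidental matches. The likely use is assembling knock-in donors that are delivered as minicircles, with cardiac mCherry to screen carriers.
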