Features (pLannotate 1.2.2; 16 found; start..end, strand, type, name):
    261..278     -  CDS            capTEV™ (fragment): composite tag for in vivo biotinylation, TEV protease cleavage, and 6xHis tagging
    299..332     +  protein_bind   attB: minimal attB site for the φC31 integrase (Groth et al., 2000) phage φC31 integrase
    456..590     +  polyA_signal   SV40 poly(A) signal: SV40 polyadenylation signal
    595..612     +  promoter       T7 promoter (fragment): promoter for bacteriophage T7 RNA polymerase
    623..1330    -  CDS            mCherry: mCherry is a basic (constitutively fluorescent) red fluorescent protein published in 2004, derived from Discosoma sp.. It is reported to be a very rapidly-maturing monomer with low acid sensitivity.
   2528..2544    -  promoter       SNR52 promoter (fragment): promoter for the S. cerevisiae small nucleolar RNA gene SNR52
   2949..2988    +  protein_bind   phage φC31 attP (fragment): attachment site of phage φC31 phage φC31 integrase
   3075..3869    -  CDS            NeoR/KanR: aminoglycoside phosphotransferase from Tn5; aph(3')-II (or nptII); confers resistance to neomycin, kanamycin, and G418 (Geneticin®)
   3901..4083    -  CDS            tnpA (fragment): TN5P_ECOLX - Also known as tnp. Experimental evidence at protein level: Swiss-Prot protein existence level 1. Mediates transposition of transposon Tn5 by a 'cut and paste' mechanism. First, the monomeric transposase binds the 19 bp inverted DNA repeats flanking the transposon. Then, dimerization of the DNA- bound transposase creates a synaptic DNA complex. After nicking of the first DNA strand, excision of the transposon proceeds through a series of intermediates. The transposase then mediates the insertion of the transposon at a new site by strand transfer. The activity of the wild- type tran
   4118..4204    +  terminator     rrnB T1 terminator: Escherichia coli rrnB; transcription terminator T1 from the E. coli rrnB gene
   4296..4323    +  terminator     rrnB T2 terminator: transcription terminator T2 from the E. coli rrnB gene
   4342..4386    +  promoter       AmpR promoter (fragment): bla
   4457..5045    +  rep_origin     ori: high-copy-number ColE1/pMB1/pBR322/pUC origin of replication
   5231..5371    -  misc_feature   bom: basis of mobility region from pBR322
   5473..5513    -  CDS            rop (fragment): Rop protein, which maintains plasmids at low copy number; rop
   5635..5925    -  CDS            araC (fragment): L-arabinose regulatory protein; araC
>Addgene plasmid #241213 | pMC-dest-BsaI-cmlc2:mCherry | addgene full sequence | sequence record 482033 | Addgene NGS Result
ACATTACCCTGTTATCCCAGATGACATACCCTGTTATCCCTAGATGACATTACCCTGTTATCCCAGATGA
CATTACCCTGTTATCCCTAGATACATTACCCTGTTATCCCAGATGACATACCCTGTTATCCCTAGATGAC
ATTACCCTGTTATCCCAGATGACATTACCCTGTTATCCCTAGATACATTACCCTGTTATCCCAGATGACA
TTACCCTGTTATCCCTAGATGACATTACCCTGTTATCCCAGATAAACTCAATGATGATGATGATGATGGT
CGAGACTCAGCGGCCGCGGTGCCAGGGCGTGCCCTTGGGCTCCCCGGGCGCGACTAGTGAATTCCAGTAG
AGACCATCGATGCTAGCGAGCTCGGTCTCTCCAAGTCGACAATTAAAAAACCTCCCACACCTCCCCCTGA
ACCTGAAACATAAAATGAATGCAATTGTTGTTGTTAACTTGTTTATTGCAGCTTATAATGGTTACAAATA
AAGCAATAGCATCACAAATTTCACAAATAAAGCATTTTTTTCACTGCATTCTAGTTGTGGTTTGTCCAAA
CTCATCAATGTATCTTATCATGTCTGGATCTACGTAATACGACTCACTATAGTTCTAGACTACTTGTACA
GCTCGTCCATGCCGCCGGTGGAGTGGCGGCCCTCGGCGCGTTCGTACTGTTCCACGATGGTGTAGTCCTC
GTTGTGGGAGGTGATGTCCAACTTGATGTTGACGTTGTAGGCGCCGGGCAGCTGCACGGGCTTCTTGGCC
TTGTAGGTGGTCTTGACCTCAGCGTCGTAGTGGCCGCCGTCCTTCAGCTTCAGCCTCTGCTTGATCTCGC
CCTTCAGGGCGCCGTCCTCGGGGTACATCCGCTCGGAGGAGGCCTCCCAGCCCATGGTCTTCTTCTGCAT
TACGGGGCCGTCGGAGGGGAAGTTGGTGCCGCGCAGCTTCACCTTGTAGATGAACTCGCCGTCCTGCAGG
GAGGAGTCCTGGGTCACGGTCACCACGCCGCCGTCCTCGAAGTTCATCACGCGCTCCCACTTGAAGCCCT
CGGGGAAGGACAGCTTCAAGTAGTCGGGGATGTCGGCTGGGTGCTTCACGTAGGCCTTGGAGCCGTACAT
GAACTGAGGGGACAGGATGTCCCAGGCGAAGGGCAGGGGGCCACCCTTGGTCACCTTCAGCTTGGCGGTC
TGGGTGCCCTCGTAGGGGCGGCCCTCGCCCTCGCCCTCGATCTCGAACTCGTGGCCGTTCACGGAGCCCT
CCATGTGCACCTTGAAGCGCATGAACTCCTTGATGATGGCCATGTTATCCTCCTCGCCCTTGCTCACCAT
GAATTCGGAGAAGACATTGGAAGAGCCTCTTTGAGCAGTTTTCCCCCTCTTGGCCGCGGCTTTTTTACTA
GCCTGTGAGTAAAAAAAAAGAGAAGCCTTATTTGGAAACTCAATTTATAGCATTTATACACTGTAAAACC
CAATAGTCAACTTTATCAAATGAAATGAGTATAGTTAACTCAAAATTGGCTGAAAATTAATTCTACTTAT
TTGAAAAGAGTTTTGAACTTAGTGTTGAGGGTAATGAGTTAATTAATTACCTCATTACTTCAACTTAAAT
GGAGTAAGTTCACAGTACTCATATAGATTCTTTTTTTTAACTCAAATGGTTTGTAGCAATCGGTTTCCTC
TAACGGTGTGAGCTGCCTCAACTTATTGGGTTTTACAGTACTCAGTTGGTTGAGCTCTCTTCATTTACTG
GGTTTTACTGTGCTCAAATTGCTTCTTTTACTCAAATAGATTAAGTTCACAGTACTCATTTAGATTAGTT
TTTGAACTTCAGATGGCTTGTTACAATCGGTTTTCTCAAATGATTTGAGTTACCTTAACTTTTTTGCGTT
TTACAGTGTACAGAAAAAAGTACCTAAGTAAAAATACTCATTAAAAGATAGAATCACAACATACAAATGC
AGAAAATGATGCTTCTAATATTTAATATCAACAAACAAACACCATTTAACTTCATATAGACCCTTTTCAT
TTTCACATTAATATTATATTCAAAACCAAAAAAGTATAGCTTTGTCTACTCACCATGTTCACTGTCTGCT
TTGCTGTTGGTCTGGGCTCCTGGGTCACTGACGTTTCTAATGGAGTCTTTATGTATGAGGACTCTTATCA
TTTGTTCTTCTATAAAGGTCTGCAGTGTTTCTGTTCGTCCCCTACATGGACACCCAGAGCCTCCTAAATA
CAGGAGCCCTGATAACTGCACAAGTGCACAGATTCCAGCAGGGTGGAAAATGAGATAAAGTGTGCAGATG
GGGAGGGGGACGTGAATGAGAGATTTGAGGGATGAAAAGGATGGATGAATGCATTGAAAATAGCCCCTTT
CACAAAATAATACCAGTAAATTGTCATATAATTAATGACCAGACCTTTACCTGTAAATGATGTGATGTTC
ATATACAGAAGAATGCCAACAATTTACAGATGATTTTACAAATTCTTAATTTTCCTTTTCTAAATGGATT
TGTTCACACATTATCTTTTCAAAGCAATTGAATTTTCTGGAAAAGATTGGCTGTGTGTGTAAAAGGTGCT
ACTGAGGAAATTAATGTGACATGGAATGAAGCAAACAGCAGCCTAAGACAGGATGGCAGGAAAAATGTCA
CATGTTTAAAATAAGAGTGAAACCAACGACCTGGACTTATAGAGACTGTGTGTCCTTAGGCAAAGCTCTT
GTACAAACAGTGCTTGTGACTGTGAAATTCGGGGTTTGCCTGGATTGTGTTAAATGTGTGCTTGGATGTA
TCATAAAAAAGAATCGGTTCTCTGTATTTGACATTTTCTGTAATTTATCTAAAGTTACAACTGGCTATGC
CTGATTTTTATCACTATTGAATCAATCATTTTAAAGAATGTTAAGTCTGCTGATTTGGAGAGCTCATTTA
CAGGGCCCGCCCCAACTGGGGTAACCTTTGAGTTCTCTCAGTTGGGGGTAATCAGCATCATGATGTGGTA
CCACATCATGATGCTGATTATAAGAATGCGGCCGCCACACTCTAGTGGATCTCGAGTTAATAATTCAGAA
GAACTCGTCAAGAAGGCGATAGAAGGCGATGCGCTGCGAATCGGGAGCGGCGATACCGTAAAGCACGAGG
AAGCGGTCAGCCCATTCGCCGCCAAGCTCTTCAGCAATATCACGGGTAGCCAACGCTATGTCCTGATAGC
GGTCCGCCACACCCAGCCGGCCACAGTCGATGAATCCAGAAAAGCGGCCATTTTCCACCATGATATTCGG
CAAGCAGGCATCGCCATGGGTCACGACGAGATCCTCGCCGTCGGGCATGCTCGCCTTGAGCCTGGCGAAC
AGTTCGGCTGGCGCGAGCCCCTGATGCTCTTCGTCCAGATCATCCTGATCGACAAGACCGGCTTCCATCC
GAGTACGTGCTCGCTCGATGCGATGTTTCGCTTGGTGGTCGAATGGGCAGGTAGCCGGATCAAGCGTATG
CAGCCGCCGCATTGCATCAGCCATGATGGATACTTTCTCGGCAGGAGCAAGGTGAGATGACAGGAGATCC
TGCCCCGGCACTTCGCCCAATAGCAGCCAGTCCCTTCCCGCTTCAGTGACAACGTCGAGCACAGCTGCGC
AAGGAACGCCCGTCGTGGCCAGCCACGATAGCCGCGCTGCCTCGTCTTGCAGTTCATTCAGGGCACCGGA
CAGGTCGGTCTTGACAAAAAGAACCGGGCGCCCCTGCGCTGACAGCCGGAACACGGCGGCATCAGAGCAG
CCGATTGTCTGTTGTGCCCAGTCATAGCCGAATAGCCTCTCCACCCAAGCGGCCGGAGAACCTGCGTGCA
ATCCATCTTGTTCAATCATGCGAAACGATCCTCATCCTGTCTCTTGATCAGAGCTTGATCCCCTGCGCCA
TCAGATCCTTGGCGGCAAGAAAGCCATCCAGTTTACTTTGCAGGGCTTCCCAACCTTACCAGAGGGCGCC
CCAGCTGGCAATTCCGGTTCGCTTGCTGTCCATAAAACCGCCCAGTCTAGCTATCGCCATGTAAGCCCAC
TGCAAGCTACCTGCTTTCTCTTTGCTCCCCATGCGAGAGTAGGGAACTGCCAGGCATCAAATAAAACGAA
AGGCTCAGTCGAAAGACTGGGCCTTTCGTTTTATCTGTTGTTTGTCGGTGAACGCTCTCCTGAGTAGGAC
AAATCCGCCGGGAGCGGATTTGAACGTTGCGAAGCAACGGCCCGGAGGGTGGCGGGCAGGACGCCCGCCA
TAAACTGCCAGGCATCAAATTAAGCAGAAGGCCATCCTGACGGATGGCCTTTTTGCGTTTCTACAAACTC
TTTTGTTTATTTTTCTAAATACATTCAAATATGTATCCGCTCATGACCAAAATCCCTTAACGTGAGTTTT
CGTTCCACTGAGCGTCAGACCCCGTAGAAAAGATCAAAGGATCTTCTTGAGATCCTTTTTTTCTGCGCGT
AATCTGCTGCTTGCAAACAAAAAAACCACCGCTACCAGCGGTGGTTTGTTTGCCGGATCAAGAGCTACCA
ACTCTTTTTCCGAAGGTAACTGGCTTCAGCAGAGCGCAGATACCAAATACTGTCCTTCTAGTGTAGCCGT
AGTTAGGCCACCACTTCAAGAACTCTGTAGCACCGCCTACATACCTCGCTCTGCTAATCCTGTTACCAGT
GGCTGCTGCCAGTGGCGATAAGTCGTGTCTTACCGGGTTGGACTCAAGACGATAGTTACCGGATAAGGCG
CAGCGGTCGGGCTGAACGGGGGGTTCGTGCACACAGCCCAGCTTGGAGCGAACGACCTACACCGAACTGA
GATACCTACAGCGTGAGCTATGAGAAAGCGCCACGCTTCCCGAAGGGAGAAAGGCGGACAGGTATCCGGT
AAGCGGCAGGGTCGGAACAGGAGAGCGCACGAGGGAGCTTCCAGGGGGAAACGCCTGGTATCTTTATAGT
CCTGTCGGGTTTCGCCACCTCTGACTTGAGCGTCGATTTTTGTGATGCTCGTCAGGGGGGCGGAGCCTAT
GGAAAAACGCCAGCAACGCGGCCTTTTTACGGTTCCTGGCCTTTTGCTGGCCTTTTGCTCACATGTTCTT
TCCTGCGTTATCCCCTGATTCTGTGGATAACCGTATTACCGCCTTTGAGTGAGCTGATACCGCTCGCCGC
AGCCGAACGACCGAGCGCAGCGAGTCAGTGAGCGAGGAAGCGGAAGAGCGCCTGATGCGGTATTTTCTCC
TTACGCATCTGTGCGGTATTTCACACCGCATATGGTGCACTCTCAGTACAATCTGCTCTGATGCCGCATA
GTTAAGCCAGTATACACTCCGCTATCGCTACGTGACTGGGTCATGGCTGCGCCCCGACACCCGCCAACAC
CCGCTGACGCGCCCTGACGGGCTTGTCTGCTCCCGGCATCCGCTTACAGACAAGCTGTGACCGTCTCCGG
GAGCTGCATGTGTCAGAGGTTTTCACCGTCATCACCGAAACGCGCGAGGCAGCAGATCAATTCGCGCGCG
AAGGCGAAGCGGCATGCATAATGTGCCTGTCAAATGGACGAAGCAGGGATTCTGCAAACCCTATGCTACT
CCGTCAAGCCGTCAATTGTCTGATTCGTTACCAATTATGACAACTTGACGGCTACATCATTCACTTTTTC
TTCACAACCGGCACGGAACTCGCTCGGGCTGGCCCCGGTGCATTTTTTAAATACCCGCGAGAAATAGAGT
TGATCGTCAAAACCAACATTGCGACCGACGGTGGCGATAGGCATCCGGGTGGTGCTCAAAAGCAGCTTCG
CCTGGCTGATACGTTGGTCCTCGCGCCAGCTTAAGACGCTAATCCCTAACTGCTGGCGGAAAAGATGTGA
CAGACGCGACGGCGACAAGCAAACATGCTGTGCGACGCTGGCGATTCTTCTCTCATCCGCCAAAACAGCC
AAGCTGTAGACCGTTTGACATTACCCTGTTATCCCTAGATACATTACCCTGTTATCCCAGATGACATACC
CTGTTATCCCTAGATGACATTACCCTGTTATCCCAGATGACATACCCTGTTATCCCTAGATGACATTACC
CTGTTATCCCAGATGACATTACCCTGTTATCCCTAGATACATTACCCTGTTATCCCAGATGACATACCCT
GTTATCCCTAGATGACATTACCCTGTTATCCCAGATGACATTACCCTGTTATCCCTAGATACATTACCCT
GTTATCCCAGATGACAT
